Addgene plasmid #127289: pLVX-UbC-rtTA-Ngn2:2A:Ascl1
Purpose: all-in-one inducible LV expression construct for Ngn2:2A:Ascl1 (aka UNA; for direct neuronal conversion)
Depositing lab: Fred Gage. Depositing organization: Salk Institute for Biological Studies. Publication: Chemical modulation of transcriptionally enriched signaling pathways to optimize the conversion of fibroblasts into neurons. Herdy J, Schafer S, Kim Y, Ansari Z, Zangwill D, Ku M, Paquola A, Lee H, Mertens J, Gage FH. Elife. 2019 May 17;8. pii: 41356. doi: 10.7554/eLife.41356. PubMed 31099332.
Backbone
  Vector backbone: pLVX-tight-puro and pLVX-rtTA(advanced)
  Backbone manufacturer: Clontech
  Backbone size w/o insert (bp): 9766
  Total vector size (bp): 11362
  Modifications to backbone: vector contains both the rtTA(advanced) derived from pLVX-rtTA(advanced) (Clontech) driven by the UbC promoter, as well as Ngn2:2A:Ascl1 driven by the TREtight promoter
  Vector type: Mammalian Expression, Lentiviral
  Selectable markers: Puromycin
Growth in bacteria
  Bacterial resistance: Ampicillin, 100 μg/mL
  Growth temperature: 37°C
  Growth strain: NEB Stable
  Copy number: Unknown
Gene/Insert 1
  Gene/Insert name: Ngn2:2A:Ascl1 (alt names: Neurogenin 2, NEUROG2; Mash1)
  Species: H. sapiens (human)
  Insert size (bp): 1600
  GenBank ID: NM_004316.4 NM_024019.4
  Entrez Gene: ASCL1 (a.k.a. ASH1, HASH1, MASH1, bHLHa46); NEUROG2 (a.k.a. Atoh4, Math4A, NGN2, bHLHa8, ngn-2)
  Tag / fusion protein: Ngn2 and Ascl1 linked via 2A
Gene/Insert 2
  Gene/Insert name: Ngn2:2A:Ascl1 (alt names: Mash1; Neurogenin 2, NEUROG2)
  Species: H. sapiens (human)
  Insert size (bp): 1600
  GenBank ID: NM_004316.4 NM_024019.4
  Entrez Gene: ASCL1 (a.k.a. ASH1, HASH1, MASH1, bHLHa46); NEUROG2 (a.k.a. Atoh4, Math4A, NGN2, bHLHa8, ngn-2)
Terms and licenses: Academic/Nonprofit Terms; Industry Terms: Not Available to Industry
How to cite: pLVX-UbC-rtTA-Ngn2:2A:Ascl1 was a gift from Fred Gage (Addgene plasmid # 127289 ; http://n2t.net/addgene:127289 ; RRID:Addgene_127289)
