[The description below was written by a language model from this plasmid's Addgene catalogue record and pLannotate feature annotations shown in this document.]
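Description:
pLVX-UbC-rtTA-Ngn2:2A:Ascl1 is an all-in-one, doxycycline-inducible HIV-1-based lentiviral expression plasmid assembled from the Clontech pLVX-tight-puro and pLVX-rtTA(advanced) backbones. It is propagated in E. coli through a high-copy ColE1/pUC-type origin with ampicillin resistance (AmpR), and transduced mammalian cells are selected with puromycin. Between the two annotated HIV-1 LTRs lie the usual lentiviral elements: the Ψ packaging signal with a gag fragment, the Rev response element for Rev-dependent export of the genomic RNA, the cPPT/CTS that aids nuclear import, and a WPRE near the 3' end that enhances transcript expression. An SV40 poly(A) signal sits in the plasmid backbone outside the LTRs.

The payload combines both halves of the Tet-On system in one provirus. A human ubiquitin C (UbC) promoter, placed in the reverse orientation, constitutively drives the reverse tetracycline transactivator, which the catalogue describes as rtTA(advanced) and the annotation matches to an rtTA3 fragment with VP16-derived minimal activation domains. Head-to-head with it, the TRE-tight promoter (seven tet operators plus a minimal CMV promoter) drives human NEUROG2 (Ngn2) and ASCL1 (Mash1). These are joined by a 2A peptide, so one doxycycline-induced transcript yields both bHLH proneural transcription factors as separate proteins. Downstream, a mouse PGK promoter expresses puromycin N-acetyltransferase independently of induction.

The construct, also called UNA, is intended for direct conversion of cells such as fibroblasts into neurons, replacing separate transactivator and transgene viruses with a single vector. The sequenced record is slightly shorter than the catalogued total size.
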