Features (pLannotate 1.2.2; 26 found; start..end, strand, type, name):
    339..1154    +  CDS            NEUROG2: NGN2_HUMAN - Also known as ATOH4, BHLHA8, NGN2. Experimental evidence at protein level: Swiss-Prot protein existence level 1. Transcriptional regulator. Involved in neuronal differentiation. Activates transcription by binding to the E box (5'- CANNTG-3'). From Homo sapiens (Human).
   1218..1928    +  CDS            ASCL1: ASCL1_HUMAN - Also known as ASH1, BHLHA46 From Homo sapiens (Human).
   1951..2450    +  promoter       PGK promoter: mouse phosphoglycerate kinase 1 promoter
   2471..3070    +  CDS            PuroR: puromycin N-acetyltransferase; pac from Streptomyces alboniger; confers resistance to puromycin
   3087..3675    +  misc_feature   WPRE: woodchuck hepatitis virus posttranscriptional regulatory element
   3692..4210    +  CDS            nef (fragment): NEF_HV1BR - Experimental evidence at protein level: Swiss-Prot protein existence level 1. Extracellular Nef protein targets CD4(+) T-lymphocytes for apoptosis by interacting with CXCR4 surface receptors (PubMed:14990729). From Human immunodeficiency virus type 1 group M subtype B (isolate BRU/LAI) (HIV-1).
   4258..4515    +  LTR            5' LTR (truncated): truncated 5' long terminal repeat (LTR) from HIV-1
   4665..4687    -  protein_bind   lac operator (fragment): The lac repressor binds to the lac operator to inhibit transcription in E. coli. This inhibition can be relieved by adding lactose or isopropyl-β-D-thiogalactopyranoside (IPTG). lac repressor encoded by lacI
   4691..4721    -  promoter       lac promoter: promoter for the E. coli lac operon
   4736..4757    -  protein_bind   CAP binding site: CAP binding activates transcription in the presence of cAMP. E. coli catabolite activator protein
   4770..4862    -  CDS            lacI (fragment): lac repressor; lacI; The lac repressor binds to the lac operator to inhibit transcription in E. coli. This inhibition can be relieved by adding lactose or isopropyl-β-D-thiogalactopyranoside (IPTG).
   5045..5633    -  rep_origin     ori: high-copy-number ColE1/pMB1/pBR322/pUC origin of replication
   5804..6664    -  CDS            AmpR: β-lactamase; bla; confers resistance to ampicillin, carbenicillin, and related antibiotics
   6665..6769    -  promoter       AmpR promoter: bla
   6817..6951    +  polyA_signal   SV40 poly(A) signal: SV40 polyadenylation signal
   7118..7447    +  CDS            nef (fragment): NEF_HV1BR - Experimental evidence at protein level: Swiss-Prot protein existence level 1. Extracellular Nef protein targets CD4(+) T-lymphocytes for apoptosis by interacting with CXCR4 surface receptors (PubMed:14990729). From Human immunodeficiency virus type 1 group M subtype B (isolate BRU/LAI) (HIV-1).
   7495..7752    +  LTR            5' LTR (truncated): truncated 5' long terminal repeat (LTR) from HIV-1
   7799..7924    +  misc_feature   HIV-1 Ψ: packaging signal of human immunodeficiency virus type 1
   7908..8246    +  CDS            HIV-1 gag (fragment): gag protein from human immunodeficiency virus 1; gag
   8421..8654    +  misc_feature   RRE: The Rev response element (RRE) of HIV-1 allows for Rev-dependent mRNA export from the nucleus to the cytoplasm.
   9031..9131    +  CDS            Rev (fragment): human immunodeficiency virus 1 (HIV-1) Rev protein; rev; enhances nuclear export of unspliced and incompletely spliced viral mRNAs
   9146..9261    +  misc_feature   cPPT/CTS: central polypurine tract and central termination sequence of HIV-1 (lacking the first T)
   9314..9424    -  CDS            VP48: 3 tandem repeats of the minimal activation domain of herpes simplex virus VP16 (Cheng et al., 2013)
   9354..10051   -  CDS            rtTA3 (fragment): reverse tetracycline transactivator 3 activates expression from Tet-responsive promoters in the presence of doxycycline
  10061..11272   -  promoter       UbC promoter: human ubiquitin C promoter
  11310..308     +  promoter       tight TRE promoter (across the origin): Tet-responsive promoter PTight, consisting of seven tet operator sequences followed by the minimal CMV promoter
>Addgene plasmid #127289 | pLVX-UbC-rtTA-Ngn2:2A:Ascl1 | addgene full sequence | sequence record 308425 | Addgene NGS Result
CTCCCTATCAGTGATAGAGAACGTATGTCGAGTTTACTCCCTATCAGTGATAGAGAACGATGTCGAGTTT
ACTCCCTATCAGTGATAGAGAACGTATGTCGAGTTTACTCCCTATCAGTGATAGAGAACGTATGTCGAGT
TTACTCCCTATCAGTGATAGAGAACGTATGTCGAGTTTATCCCTATCAGTGATAGAGAACGTATGTCGAG
TTTACTCCCTATCAGTGATAGAGAACGTATGTCGAGGTAGGCGTGTACGGTGGGAGGCCTATATAAGCAG
AGCTCGTTTAGTGAACCGTCAGATCGCCTGGAGAAGGATCCGCGGCCGCGCCGCCACCATGTTCGTCAAA
TCCGAGACCTTGGAGTTGAAGGAGGAAGAGGACGTGTTAGTGCTGCTCGGATCGGCCTCCCCCGCCTTGG
CGGCCCTGACCCCGCTGTCATCCAGCGCCGACGAAGAAGAGGAGGAGGAGCCGGGCGCGTCAGGCGGGGC
GCGTCGGCAGCGCGGGGCTGAGGCCGGGCAGGGGGCGCGGGGCGGCGTGGCTGCGGGTGCGGAGGGCTGC
CGGCCCGCACGGCTGCTGGGTCTGGTACACGATTGCAAACGGCGCCCTTCCCGGGCGCGGGCCGTCTCCC
GAGGCGCCAAGACGGCCGAGACGGTGCAGCGCATCAAGAAGACCCGTAGACTGAAGGCCAACAACCGCGA
GCGAAACCGCATGCACAACCTCAACGCGGCACTGGACGCGCTGCGCGAGGTGCTCCCCACGTTCCCCGAG
GACGCCAAGCTCACCAAGATCGAGACCCTGCGCTTCGCCCACAACTACATCTGGGCACTCACCGAGACCC
TGCGCCTGGCGGATCACTGCGGGGGCGGCGGCGGGGGCCTGCCGGGGGCGCTCTTCTCCGAGGCAGTGTT
GCTGAGCCCGGGAGGCGCCAGCGCCGCCCTGAGCAGCAGCGGAGACAGCCCCTCGCCCGCCTCCACGTGG
AGTTGCACCAACAGCCCCGCGCCGTCCTCCTCCGTGTCCTCCAATTCCACCTCCCCCTACAGCTGCACTT
TATCGCCCGCCAGCCCGGCCGGGTCAGACATGGACTATTGGCAGCCCCCACCTCCCGACAAGCACCGCTA
TGCACCTCACCTCCCCATAGCCAGGGATTGTATCCATATGGCTACCAACTTCTCACTTCTCAAGCAGGCT
GGTGACGTCGAAGAGAATCCTGGCCCAATGGAAAGCTCTGCCAAGATGGAGAGCGGCGGCGCCGGCCAGC
AGCCCCAGCCGCAGCCCCAGCAGCCCTTCCTGCCGCCCGCAGCCTGTTTCTTTGCCACGGCCGCAGCCGC
GGCGGCCGCAGCCGCCGCAGCGGCAGCGCAGAGCGCGCAGCAGCAGCAGCAGCAGCAGCAGCAGCAGCAG
CAGCAGGCGCCGCAGCTGAGACCGGCGGCCGACGGCCAGCCCTCAGGGGGCGGTCACAAGTCAGCGCCCA
AGCAAGTCAAGCGACAGCGCTCGTCTTCGCCCGAACTGATGCGCTGCAAACGCCGGCTCAACTTCAGCGG
CTTTGGCTACAGCCTGCCGCAGCAGCAGCCGGCCGCCGTGGCGCGCCGCAACGAGCGCGAGCGCAACCGC
GTCAAGTTGGTCAACCTGGGCTTTGCCACCCTTCGGGAGCACGTCCCCAACGGCGCGGCCAACAAGAAGA
TGAGTAAGGTGGAGACACTGCGCTCGGCGGTCGAGTACATCCGCGCGCTGCAGCAGCTGCTGGACGAGCA
TGACGCGGTGAGCGCCGCCTTCCAGGCAGGCGTCCTGTCGCCCACCATCTCCCCCAACTACTCCAACGAC
TTGAACTCCATGGCCGGCTCGCCGGTCTCATCCTACTCGTCGGACGAGGGCTCTTACGACCCGCTCAGCC
CCGAGGAGCAGGAGCTTCTCGACTTCACCAACTGGTTCTGATAGACGCGTGAATTCTACCGGGTAGGGGA
GGCGCTTTTCCCAAGGCAGTCTGGAGCATGCGCTTTAGCAGCCCCGCTGGGCACTTGGCGCTACACAAGT
GGCCTCTGGCCTCGCACACATTCCACATCCACCGGTAGGCGCCAACCGGCTCCGTTCTTTGGTGGCCCCT
TCGCGCCACCTTCTACTCCTCCCCTAGTCAGGAAGTTCCCCCCCGCCCCGCAGCTCGCGTCGTGCAGGAC
GTGACAAATGGAAGTAGCACGTCTCACTAGTCTCGTGCAGATGGACAGCACCGCTGAGCAATGGAAGCGG
GTAGGCCTTTGGGGCAGCGGCCAATAGCAGCTTTGCTCCTTCGCTTTCTGGGCTCAGAGGCTGGGAAGGG
GTGGGTCCGGGGGCGGGCTCAGGGGCGGGCTCAGGGGCGGGGCGGGCGCCCGAAGGTCCTCCGGAGGCCC
GGCATTCTGCACGCTTCAAAAGCGCACGTCTGCCGCGCTGTTCTCCTCTTCCTCATCTCCGGGCCTTTCG
ACCTGCAGCCCAAGCTTACCATGACCGAGTACAAGCCCACGGTGCGCCTCGCCACCCGCGACGACGTCCC
CAGGGCCGTACGCACCCTCGCCGCCGCGTTCGCCGACTACCCCGCCACGCGCCACACCGTCGATCCGGAC
CGCCACATCGAGCGGGTCACCGAGCTGCAAGAACTCTTCCTCACGCGCGTCGGGCTCGACATCGGCAAGG
TGTGGGTCGCGGACGACGGCGCCGCGGTGGCGGTCTGGACCACGCCGGAGAGCGTCGAAGCGGGGGCGGT
GTTCGCCGAGATCGGCCCGCGCATGGCCGAGTTGAGCGGTTCCCGGCTGGCCGCGCAGCAACAGATGGAA
GGCCTCCTGGCGCCGCACCGGCCCAAGGAGCCCGCGTGGTTCCTGGCCACCGTCGGCGTCTCGCCCGACC
ACCAGGGCAAGGGTCTGGGCAGCGCCGTCGTGCTCCCCGGAGTGGAGGCGGCCGAGCGCGCCGGGGTGCC
CGCCTTCCTGGAGACCTCCGCGCCCCGCAACCTCCCCTTCTACGAGCGGCTCGGCTTCACCGTCACCGCC
GACGTCGAGGTGCCCGAAGGACCGCGCACCTGGTGCATGACCCGCAAGCCCGGTGCCTGACGGGCGCGTC
TGGAACAATCAACCTCTGGATTACAAAATTTGTGAAAGATTGACTGGTATTCTTAACTATGTTGCTCCTT
TTACGCTATGTGGATACGCTGCTTTAATGCCTTTGTATCATGCTATTGCTTCCCGTATGGCTTTCATTTT
CTCCTCCTTGTATAAATCCTGGTTGCTGTCTCTTTATGAGGAGTTGTGGCCCGTTGTCAGGCAACGTGGC
GTGGTGTGCACTGTGTTTGCTGACGCAACCCCCACTGGTTGGGGCATTGCCACCACCTGTCAGCTCCTTT
CCGGGACTTTCGCTTTCCCCCTCCCTATTGCCACGGCGGAACTCATCGCCGCCTGCCTTGCCCGCTGCTG
GACAGGGGCTCGGCTGTTGGGCACTGACAATTCCGTGGTGTTGTCGGGGAAGCTGACGTCCTTTCCATGG
CTGCTCGCCTGTGTTGCCACCTGGATTCTGCGCGGGACGTCCTTCTGCTACGTCCCTTCGGCCCTCAATC
CAGCGGACCTTCCTTCCCGCGGCCTGCTGCCGGCTCTGCGGCCTCTTCCGCGTCTTCGCCTTCGCCCTCA
GACGAGTCGGATCTCCCTTTGGGCCGCCTCCCCGCCTGGAATTAATTCTGCAGTCGAGACCTAGAAAAAC
ATGGAGCAATCACAAGTAGCAATACAGCAGCTACCAATGCTGATTGTGCCTGGCTAGAAGCACAAGAGGA
GGAGGAGGTGGGTTTTCCAGTCACACCTCAGGTACCTTTAAGACCAATGACTTACAAGGCAGCTGTAGAT
CTTAGCCACTTTTTAAAAGAAAAGAGGGGACTGGAAGGGCTAATTCACTCCCAACGAAGACAAGATATCC
TTGATCTGTGGATCTACCACACACAAGGCTACTTCCCTGATTAGCAGAACTACACACCAGGGCCAGGGGT
CAGATATCCACTGACCTTTGGATGGTGCTACAAGCTAGTACCAGTTGAGCCAGATAAGGTAGAAGAGGCC
AATAAAGGAGAGAACACCAGCTTGTTACACCCTGTGAGCCTGCATGGGATGGATGACCCGGAGAGAGAAG
TGTTAGAGTGGAGGTTTGACAGCCGCCTAGCATTTCATCACGTGGCCCGAGAGCTGCATCCGGAGTACTT
CAAGAACTGCTGATATCGAGCTTGCTACAAGGGACTTTCCGCTGGGGACTTTCCAGGGAGGCGTGGCCTG
GGCGGGACTGGGGAGTGGCGAGCCCTCAGATCCTGCATATAAGCAGCTGCTTTTTGCCTGTACTGGGTCT
CTCTGGTTAGACCAGATCTGAGCCTGGGAGCTCTCTGGCTAACTAGGGAACCCACTGCTTAAGCCTCAAT
AAAGCTTGCCTTGAGTGCTTCAAGTAGTGTGTGCCCGTCTGTTGTGTGACTCTGGTAACTAGAGATCCCT
CAGACCCTTTTAGTCAGTGTGGAAAATCTCTAGCAGTAGTAGTTCATGTCATCTTATTATTCAGTATTTA
TAACTTGCAAAGAAATGAATATCAGAGAGTGAGAGGCCTTGACATTGCTAGCGTTTACCGTCGACCTCTA
GCTAGAGCTTGGCGTAATCATGGTCATAGCTGTTTCCTGTGTGAAATTGTTATCCGCTCACAATTCCACA
CAACATACGAGCCGGAAGCATAAAGTGTAAAGCCTGGGGTGCCTAATGAGTGAGCTAACTCACATTAATT
GCGTTGCGCTCACTGCCCGCTTTCCAGTCGGGAAACCTGTCGTGCCAGCTGCATTAATGAATCGGCCAAC
GCGCGGGGAGAGGCGGTTTGCGTATTGGGCGCTCTTCCGCTTCCTCGCTCACTGACTCGCTGCGCTCGGT
CGTTCGGCTGCGGCGAGCGGTATCAGCTCACTCAAAGGCGGTAATACGGTTATCCACAGAATCAGGGGAT
AACGCAGGAAAGAACATGTGAGCAAAAGGCCAGCAAAAGGCCAGGAACCGTAAAAAGGCCGCGTTGCTGG
CGTTTTTCCATAGGCTCCGCCCCCCTGACGAGCATCACAAAAATCGACGCTCAAGTCAGAGGTGGCGAAA
CCCGACAGGACTATAAAGATACCAGGCGTTTCCCCCTGGAAGCTCCCTCGTGCGCTCTCCTGTTCCGACC
CTGCCGCTTACCGGATACCTGTCCGCCTTTCTCCCTTCGGGAAGCGTGGCGCTTTCTCATAGCTCACGCT
GTAGGTATCTCAGTTCGGTGTAGGTCGTTCGCTCCAAGCTGGGCTGTGTGCACGAACCCCCCGTTCAGCC
CGACCGCTGCGCCTTATCCGGTAACTATCGTCTTGAGTCCAACCCGGTAAGACACGACTTATCGCCACTG
GCAGCAGCCACTGGTAACAGGATTAGCAGAGCGAGGTATGTAGGCGGTGCTACAGAGTTCTTGAAGTGGT
GGCCTAACTACGGCTACACTAGAAGAACAGTATTTGGTATCTGCGCTCTGCTGAAGCCAGTTACCTTCGG
AAAAAGAGTTGGTAGCTCTTGATCCGGCAAACAAACCACCGCTGGTAGCGGTGGTTTTTTTGTTTGCAAG
CAGCAGATTACGCGCAGAAAAAAAGGATCTCAAGAAGATCCTTTGATCTTTTCTACGGGGTCTGACGCTC
AGTGGAACGAAAACTCACGTTAAGGGATTTTGGTCATGAGATTATCAAAAAGGATCTTCACCTAGATCCT
TTTAAATTAAAAATGAAGTTTTAAATCAATCTAAAGTATATATGAGTAAACTTGGTCTGACAGTTACCAA
TGCTTAATCAGTGAGGCACCTATCTCAGCGATCTGTCTATTTCGTTCATCCATAGTTGCCTGACTCCCCG
TCGTGTAGATAACTACGATACGGGAGGGCTTACCATCTGGCCCCAGTGCTGCAATGATACCGCGAGACCC
ACGCTCACCGGCTCCAGATTTATCAGCAATAAACCAGCCAGCCGGAAGGGCCGAGCGCAGAAGTGGTCCT
GCAACTTTATCCGCCTCCATCCAGTCTATTAATTGTTGCCGGGAAGCTAGAGTAAGTAGTTCGCCAGTTA
ATAGTTTGCGCAACGTTGTTGCCATTGCTACAGGCATCGTGGTGTCACGCTCGTCGTTTGGTATGGCTTC
ATTCAGCTCCGGTTCCCAACGATCAAGGCGAGTTACATGATCCCCCATGTTGTGCAAAAAAGCGGTTAGC
TCCTTCGGTCCTCCGATCGTTGTCAGAAGTAAGTTGGCCGCAGTGTTATCACTCATGGTTATGGCAGCAC
TGCATAATTCTCTTACTGTCATGCCATCCGTAAGATGCTTTTCTGTGACTGGTGAGTACTCAACCAAGTC
ATTCTGAGAATAGTGTATGCGGCGACCGAGTTGCTCTTGCCCGGCGTCAATACGGGATAATACCGCGCCA
CATAGCAGAACTTTAAAAGTGCTCATCATTGGAAAACGTTCTTCGGGGCGAAAACTCTCAAGGATCTTAC
CGCTGTTGAGATCCAGTTCGATGTAACCCACTCGTGCACCCAACTGATCTTCAGCATCTTTTACTTTCAC
CAGCGTTTCTGGGTGAGCAAAAACAGGAAGGCAAAATGCCGCAAAAAAGGGAATAAGGGCGACACGGAAA
TGTTGAATACTCATACTCTTCCTTTTTCAATATTATTGAAGCATTTATCAGGGTTATTGTCTCATGAGCG
GATACATATTTGAATGTATTTAGAAAAATAAACAAATAGGGGTTCCGCGCACATTTCCCCGAAAAGTGCC
ACCTGACGTCGACGGATCGGGAGATCAACTTGTTTATTGCAGCTTATAATGGTTACAAATAAAGCAATAG
CATCACAAATTTCACAAATAAAGCATTTTTTTCACTGCATTCTAGTTGTGGTTTGTCCAAACTCATCAAT
GTATCTTATCATGTCTGGATCAACTGGATAACTCAAGCTAACCAAAATCATCCCAAACTTCCCACCCCAT
ACCCTATTACCACTGCCAATTACCTGTGGTTTCATTTACTCTAAACCTGTGATTCCTCTGAATTATTTTC
ATTTTAAAGAAATTGTATTTGTTAAATATGTACTACAAACTTAGTAGTTGGAAGGGCTAATTCACTCCCA
AAGAAGACAAGATATCCTTGATCTGTGGATCTACCACACACAAGGCTACTTCCCTGATTAGCAGAACTAC
ACACCAGGGCCAGGGGTCAGATATCCACTGACCTTTGGATGGTGCTACAAGCTAGTACCAGTTGAGCCAG
ATAAGGTAGAAGAGGCCAATAAAGGAGAGAACACCAGCTTGTTACACCCTGTGAGCCTGCATGGGATGGA
TGACCCGGAGAGAGAAGTGTTAGAGTGGAGGTTTGACAGCCGCCTAGCATTTCATCACGTGGCCCGAGAG
CTGCATCCGGAGTACTTCAAGAACTGCTGATATCGAGCTTGCTACAAGGGACTTTCCGCTGGGGACTTTC
CAGGGAGGCGTGGCCTGGGCGGGACTGGGGAGTGGCGAGCCCTCAGATCCTGCATATAAGCAGCTGCTTT
TTGCCTGTACTGGGTCTCTCTGGTTAGACCAGATCTGAGCCTGGGAGCTCTCTGGCTAACTAGGGAACCC
ACTGCTTAAGCCTCAATAAAGCTTGCCTTGAGTGCTTCAAGTAGTGTGTGCCCGTCTGTTGTGTGACTCT
GGTAACTAGAGATCCCTCAGACCCTTTTAGTCAGTGTGGAAAATCTCTAGCAGTGGCGCCCGAACAGGGA
CTTGAAAGCGAAAGGGAAACCAGAGGAGCTCTCTCGACGCAGGACTCGGCTTGCTGAAGCGCGCACGGCA
AGAGGCGAGGGGCGGCGACTGGTGAGTACGCCAAAAATTTTGACTAGCGGAGGCTAGAAGGAGAGAGATG
GGTGCGAGAGCGTCAGTATTAAGCGGGGGAGAATTAGATCGCGATGGGAAAAAATTCGGTTAAGGCCAGG
GGGAAAGAAAAAATATAAATTAAAACATATAGTATGGGCAAGCAGGGAGCTAGAACGATTCGCAGTTAAT
CCTGGCCTGTTAGAAACATCAGAAGGCTGTAGACAAATACTGGGACAGCTACAACCATCCCTTCAGACAG
GATCAGAAGAACTTAGATCATTATATAATACAGTAGCAACCCTCTATTGTGTGCATCAAAGGATAGAGAT
AAAAGACACCAAGGAAGCTTTAGACAAGATAGAGGAAGAGCAAAACAAAAGTAAGACCACCGCACAGCAA
GCGGCCGGCCGCTGATCTTCAGACCTGGAGGAGGAGATATGAGGGACAATTGGAGAAGTGAATTATATAA
ATATAAAGTAGTAAAAATTGAACCATTAGGAGTAGCACCCACCAAGGCAAAGAGAAGAGTGGTGCAGAGA
GAAAAAAGAGCAGTGGGAATAGGAGCTTTGTTCCTTGGGTTCTTGGGAGCAGCAGGAAGCACTATGGGCG
CAGCGTCAATGACGCTGACGGTACAGGCCAGACAATTATTGTCTGGTATAGTGCAGCAGCAGAACAATTT
GCTGAGGGCTATTGAGGCGCAACAGCATCTGTTGCAACTCACAGTCTGGGGCATCAAGCAGCTCCAGGCA
AGAATCCTGGCTGTGGAAAGATACCTAAAGGATCAACAGCTCCTGGGGATTTGGGGTTGCTCTGGAAAAC
TCATTTGCACCACTGCTGTGCCTTGGAATGCTAGTTGGAGTAATAAATCTCTGGAACAGATTTGGAATCA
CACGACCTGGATGGAGTGGGACAGAGAAATTAACAATTACACAAGCTTAATACACTCCTTAATTGAAGAA
TCGCAAAACCAGCAAGAAAAGAATGAACAAGAATTATTGGAATTAGATAAATGGGCAAGTTTGTGGAATT
GGTTTAACATAACAAATTGGCTGTGGTATATAAAATTATTCATAATGATAGTAGGAGGCTTGGTAGGTTT
AAGAATAGTTTTTGCTGTACTTTCTATAGTGAATAGAGTTAGGCAGGGATATTCACCATTATCGTTTCAG
ACCCACCTCCCAACCCCGAGGGGACCCGACAGGCCCGAAGGAATAGAAGAAGAAGGTGGAGAGAGAGACA
GAGACAGATCCATTCGATTAGTGAACGGATCTCGACGGTATCGCCTTTAAAAGAAAAGGGGGGATTGGGG
GGTACAGTGCAGGGGAAAGAATAGTAGACATAATAGCAACAGACATACAAACTAAAGAATTACAAAAACA
AATTACAAAAATTCAAAATTTTCGGGTTTATTACAGGGACAGCAGAGATCCAGTTTATCGATTAGTTACC
CGGGAGCATGTCAAGGTCAAAATCGTCAAGAGCGTCAGCAGGCAGCATATCAAGGTCAAAGTCGTCAAGG
GCATCGGCTGGGAGCATGTCTAAGTCAAAATCGTCAAGGGCGTCGGCCGGCCCGCCGCTTTCGCACTTTA
GCTGTTTCTCCAGGCCACATATGATTAGTTCCAGGCCGAAAAGGAAGGCAGGTTCGGCTCCCTGCCGGTC
GAACAGCTCAATTGCTTGTCTCAGAAGTGGGGGCATAGAATCGGTGGTAGGTGTCTCTCTTTCCTCTTTT
GCTACTTGATGCTCCTGTTCCTCCAATACGCAGCCCAGTGTAAAGTGGCCCACGGCGGACAGAGCGTACA
GTGCGTTCTCCAGGGAGAAGCCTTGCTGACACAGGAACGCGAGCTGATTTTCCAGGGTTTCGTACTGTTT
CTCTGTTGGGCGGGTGCCGAGATGCACTTTAGCCCCGTCGCGATGTGAGAGGAGAGCACAGCGGAATGAC
TTGGCGTTGTTCCGCAGAAAGTCTTGCCATGACTCGCCTTCCAGGGGGCAGAAGTGGGTATGATGCCTGT
CCAGCATCTCGATTGGCAGGGCATCGAGCAGGGCCCGCTTGTTCTTCACGTGCCAGTACAGGGTAGGCTG
CTCAACTCCCAGCTTTTGAGCGAGTTTCCTTGTCGTCAGGCCTTCGATACCGACTCCATTGAGTAATTCC
AGAGCGCCGTTTATGACTTTGCTCTTGTCCAGTCTAGACATGGTGGATCCGTCTAACAAAAAAGCCAAAA
ACGGCCAGAATTTAGCGGACAATTTACTAGTCTAACACTGAAAATTACATATTGACCCAAATGATTACAT
TTCAAAAGGTGCCTAAAAAACTTCACAAAACACACTCGCCAACCCCGAGCGCATAGTTCAAAACCGGAGC
TTCAGCTACTTAAGAAGATAGGTACATAAAACCGACCAAAGAAACTGACGCCTCACTTATCCCTCCCCTC
ACCAGAGGTCCGGCGCCTGTCGATTCAGGAGAGCCTACCCTAGGCCCGAACCCTGCGTCCTGCGACGGAG
AAAAGCCTACCGCACACCTACCGGCAGGTGGCCCCACCCTGCATTATAAGCCAACAGAACGGGTGACGTC
ACGACACGACGAGGGCGCGCGCTCCCAAAGGTACGGGTGCACTGCCCAACGGCACCGCCATAACTGCCGC
CCCCGCAACAGACGACAAACCGAGTTCTCCAGTCAGTGACAAACTTCACGTCAGGGTCCCCAGATGGTGC
CCCAGCCCATCTCACCCGAATAAGAGCTTTCCCGCATTAGCGAAGGCCTCAAGACCTTGGGTTCTTGCCG
CCCACCATGCCCCCCACCTTGTTTCAACGACCTCACAGCCCGCCTCACAAGCGTCTTCCATTCAAGACTC
GGGAACAGCCGCCATTTTGCTGCGCTCCCCCCAACCCCCAGTTCAGGGCAACCTTGCTCGCGGACCCAGA
CTACAGCCCTTGGCGGTCTCTCCACACGCTTCCGTCCCACCGAGCGGCCCGGCGGCCACGAAAGCCCCGG
CCAGCCCAGCAGCCCGCTACTCACCAAGTGACGATCACAGCGATCCACAAACAAGAACCGCGACCCAAAT
CCCGGCTGCGACGGAACTAGCTGTGCCACACCCGGCGCGTCCTTATATAATCATCGGCGTTCACCGCCCC
ACGGAGATCCCTCCGCAGAATCGCCGAGAAGGGACTACTTTTCCTCGCCTGTTCCGCTCTCTGGAAAGAA
AACCAGTGCCCTAGAGTCACCCAAGTCCCGTCCTAAAATGTCCTTCTGCTGATACTGGGGTTCTAAGGCC
GAGTCTTATGAGCAGCGGGCCGCTGTCCTGAGCGTCCGGGCGGAAGGATCAGGACGCTCGCTGCGCCCTT
CGTCTGACGTGGCAGCGCTCGCCGTGAGGAGGGGGGCGCCCGCGGGAGGCGCCAAAACCCGGCGCGGAGG
CCAGATCGGCGCATCGATGAGGCCCTTTCGTCTTCACTCGAGTTTA
